Addgene plasmid #124354: pHYSTC299
Purpose: Plasmid expressing gp41-1 intein inserted into CcdA antitoxin
Depositing lab: Hideo Iwai. Depositing organization: University of Helsinki, Institute of Biotechnology. Publication: Off-pathway-sensitive protein splicing screening based on a toxin/antitoxin system. Beyer HM, Iwai H. Chembiochem. 2019 Apr 8. doi: 10.1002/cbic.201900139. PubMed 30963690.
Backbone
  Vector backbone: pSTC3.1
  Backbone manufacturer: Delphi Genetics
  Backbone size w/o insert (bp): 2586
  Total vector size (bp): 2976
  Vector type: Bacterial Expression
Growth in bacteria
  Bacterial resistance: Ampicillin, 100 μg/mL
  Growth temperature: 37°C
  Growth strain: DH5alpha
  Copy number: Low Copy
Gene/Insert
  Gene/Insert name: gp41-1 intein
  Species: metagenomic
  Insert size (bp): 390
  GenBank ID: AACY020177900
  Promoter: STC
  Tag / fusion protein: CcdA-C (SFAD) (C terminal on insert)
  Cloning method: Restriction Enzyme; 5′ cloning site blunt (destroyed during cloning); 3′ cloning site blunt (destroyed during cloning)
  Sequencing primers: 5′ TGAGGTCGCCCGGTTTATTG; 3′ TGCAGCGCGTTAGAATAC
Terms and licenses: Academic/Nonprofit Terms; Industry Terms: Not Available to Industry
How to cite: pHYSTC299 was a gift from Hideo Iwai (Addgene plasmid # 124354 ; http://n2t.net/addgene:124354 ; RRID:Addgene_124354)
