[The description below was written by a language model from this plasmid's Addgene catalogue record and pLannotate feature annotations shown in this document.]
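Description:
pHYSTC299 is a small bacterial expression plasmid (about 3 kb) built on the pSTC3.1 backbone, in which the gp41-1 intein, a roughly 390 bp coding sequence of metagenomic origin, has been inserted by blunt-end cloning into the open reading frame of the CcdA antitoxin. The fusion is driven by what the record calls the STC promoter, which is not picked up as an annotated feature. The feature table detects only an N-terminal CcdA fragment upstream of the insertion point. According to the catalogue, the short C-terminal remainder of CcdA follows the intein as a C-terminal fusion, and the intein itself is not annotated.

The plasmid is propagated in E. coli under ampicillin selection, with a β-lactamase gene under its own bla promoter. It replicates from a ColE1/pMB1-family origin accompanied by a partial pBR322 bom region. The annotation tool labels this origin class as high-copy, whereas the catalogue lists the plasmid as low copy, and the record does not resolve this discrepancy. A very short lacI fragment also appears and is probably a backbone remnant rather than a functional repressor.

CcdA is the antitoxin of the type II CcdA/CcdB system, neutralising the gyrase-poisoning toxin CcdB. Interrupting CcdA with an intein presumably means that functional antitoxin forms only when the intein excises itself and ligates the flanking CcdA segments. Cell survival in the presence of CcdB would then report on productive protein splicing. This fits the associated work on a toxin/antitoxin-based splicing screen that is sensitive to off-pathway reactions. No ccdB gene is annotated on this plasmid, so the toxin presumably comes from elsewhere.
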