Features (pLannotate 1.2.2; 6 found; start..end, strand, type, name):
    126..314     +  CDS            ccdA (fragment): CCDA_ECO57 - Also known as H, letA. Experimental evidence at protein level: Swiss-Prot protein existence level 1. Antitoxin component of a type II toxin-antitoxin (TA) system which inhibits the post-segregational killing (PSK) of plasmid-free cells, also referred to as a plasmid addiction system. Binds to and blocks the activity of CcdB; will also remove bound CcdB protein from the CcdB-GyrA complex by forming a CcdA-CcdB complex, a process termed rejuvenation. Functions as a transcriptional corepressor for the ccdAB operon, repression also requires CcdB (By similarity). From Escherichia coli
    778..827     -  CDS            lacI (fragment): lac repressor; lacI; The lac repressor binds to the lac operator to inhibit transcription in E. coli. This inhibition can be relieved by adding lactose or isopropyl-β-D-thiogalactopyranoside (IPTG).
    925..1029    +  promoter       AmpR promoter: bla
   1030..1890    +  CDS            AmpR: β-lactamase; bla; confers resistance to ampicillin, carbenicillin, and related antibiotics
   2061..2649    +  rep_origin     ori: high-copy-number ColE1/pMB1/pBR322/pUC origin of replication
   2829..2921    +  misc_feature   bom (fragment): basis of mobility region from pBR322
>Addgene plasmid #124354 | pHYSTC299 | addgene full sequence | sequence record 242360 | Addgene NGS Result
GTAGGCGGTCACGACTTTGCGAAGCAAAGTCTAGTGAGTATACTCAAGCATTGAGTGGCCCGCCGGAGGC
ACCGCCTTGCGCTGCCCCCGTCGAGCCGGTTGGTCACCAAAAGGGAGGGGCAGGCATGAAGCAGCGTATT
ACAGTGACAGTTGACAGCGACAGCTATCAGTTGCTCAAGGCATACGATGTCAATATCTCCGGTCTGGTAA
GCACAACCATGCAGAATGAAGCCCGTCGTCTGCGTGCCGAACGCTGGAAAGCGGAAAATCAGGAAGGGAT
GGCTGAGGTCGCCCGGTTTATTGAAATGAACGGATGCCTGGATCTGAAAACGCAGGTGCAGACCCCACAG
GGCATGAAAGAGATATCCAACATTCAGGTGGGCGATCTTGTTCTGAGCAACACCGGCTATAACGAGGTGC
TGAACGTGTTTCCGAAAAGCAAAAAGAAAAGCTATAAAATTACCCTGGAAGATGGCAAAGAAATTATTTG
TAGCGAAGAACATCTGTTCCCGACCCAGACCGGCGAAATGAACATCAGCGGCGGTCTGAAAGAGGGCATG
TGCCTGTATGTGAAAGAAATGATGCTGAAAAAGATTCTGAAAATTGAAGAGCTGGATGAACGCGAACTGA
TCGATATTGAAGTGAGCGGTAACCATCTGTTTTATGCGAACGACATTCTGACCCACAATAGCTTCGCCGA
CTGAATCGTTTAAACGAATTCACTAGTGGATCCGAGCTCGGTACCAAGCTTGATGCATAGCTTGAGTATT
CTAACGCGCTGCATTAATGAATCGGCCAACGCGCGGGGAGAGGCGGTTTGCGTATTGAGCACGAAAGGGC
CTCGTGATACGCCTATTTTTATAGGTTAATGTCATGATAATAATGGTTTCTTAGACGTCAGGTGGCACTT
TTCGGGGAAATGTGCGCGGAACCCCTATTTGTTTATTTTTCTAAATACATTCAAATATGTATCCGCTCAT
GAGACAATAACCCTGATAAATGCTTCAATAATATTGAAAAAGGAAGAGTATGAGTATTCAACATTTCCGT
GTCGCCCTTATTCCCTTTTTTGCGGCATTTTGCCTTCCTGTTTTTGCTCACCCAGAAACGCTGGTGAAAG
TAAAAGATGCTGAAGATCAGTTGGGTGCACGAGTGGGTTACATCGAACTGGATCTCAACAGCGGTAAGAT
CCTTGAGAGTTTTCGCCCCGAAGAACGTTTTCCAATGATGAGCACTTTTAAAGTTCTGCTATGTGGCGCG
GTATTATCCCGTATTGACGCCGGGCAAGAGCAACTCGGTCGCCGCATACACTATTCTCAGAATGACTTGG
TTGAGTACTCACCAGTCACAGAAAAGCATCTTACGGATGGCATGACAGTAAGAGAATTATGCAGTGCTGC
CATAACCATGAGTGATAACACTGCGGCCAACTTACTTCTGACAACGATCGGAGGACCGAAGGAGCTAACC
GCTTTTTTGCACAACATGGGGGATCATGTAACTCGCCTTGATCGTTGGGAACCGGAGCTGAATGAAGCCA
TACCAAACGACGAGCGTGACACCACGATGCCTGTAGCAATGGCAACAACGTTGCGCAAACTATTAACTGG
CGAACTACTTACTCTAGCTTCCCGGCAACAATTAATAGACTGGATGGAGGCGGATAAAGTTGCAGGACCA
CTTCTGCGCTCGGCCCTTCCGGCTGGCTGGTTTATTGCTGATAAATCTGGAGCCGGTGAGCGTGGGTCTC
GCGGTATCATTGCAGCACTGGGGCCAGATGGTAAGCCCTCCCGTATCGTAGTTATCTACACGACGGGGAG
TCAGGCAACTATGGATGAACGAAATAGACAGATCGCTGAGATAGGTGCCTCACTGATTAAGCATTGGTAA
CTGTCAGACCAAGTTTACTCATATATACTTTAGATTGATTTAAAACTTCATTTTTAATTTAAAAGGATCT
AGGTGAAGATCCTTTTTGATAATCTCATGACCAAAATCCCTTAACGTGAGTTTTCGTTCCACTGAGCGTC
AGACCCCGTAGAAAAGATCAAAGGATCTTCTTGAGATCCTTTTTTTCTGCGCGTAATCTGCTGCTTGCAA
ACAAAAAAACCACCGCTACCAGCGGTGGTTTGTTTGCCGGATCAAGAGCTACCAACTCTTTTTCCGAAGG
TAACTGGCTTCAGCAGAGCGCAGATACCAAATACTGTTCTTCTAGTGTAGCCGTAGTTAGGCCACCACTT
CAAGAACTCTGTAGCACCGCCTACATACCTCGCTCTGCTAATCCTGTTACCAGTGGCTGCTGCCAGTGGC
GATAAGTCGTGTCTTACCGGGTTGGACTCAAGACGATAGTTACCGGATAAGGCGCAGCGGTCGGGCTGAA
CGGGGGGTTCGTGCACACAGCCCAGCTTGGAGCGAACGACCTACACCGAACTGAGATACCTACAGCGTGA
GCTATGAGAAAGCGCCACGCTTCCCGAAGGGAGAAAGGCGGACAGGTATCCGGTAAGCGGCAGGGTCGGA
ACAGGAGAGCGCACGAGGGAGCTTCCAGGGGGAAACGCCTGGTATCTTTATAGTCCTGTCGGGTTTCGCC
ACCTCTGACTTGAGCGTCGATTTTTGTGATGCTCGTCAGGGGGGCGGAGCCTATGGAAAAACGCCAGCAA
CGCGGCCTTTTTACGGTTCCTGGCCTTTTGCTGGCCTTTTGCTCACATGTTCTTTCCTGCGTTATCCCCT
GATTCTGTGGATAACCGTATTACCGCCTTTGAGTGAGCTGATACCGCTCGCCGCAGCCGAACGACCGAGC
GCAGCGAGTCAGTGAGCGAGGAAGCGGAAACTAGGCGGCATCAGAGCAGATTGTACTGAGAGTGCACCAT
ATGCGGTGTGAAATACCGCACAGATGCGTAAGGAGAAAATACCGCATCAGGCCGCTTAATTAACCCGGGC
CCTCTAGAATTCTGCAGCATGCTTGCCGCAGCCGCC
